>Addgene plasmid #30115 | pFastBac His6 TEV LIC cloning vector (4B) | addgene full sequence | sequence record 419753 | Addgene NGS Result
G
[124 nt withheld, positions 2-125]
C
[91 nt withheld, positions 127-217]
A
[49 nt withheld, positions 219-267]
CCTTTGACGTTGGAGTCCACGTTCTT
[37 nt withheld, positions 294-330]
ACCCTATCTCGGTCTATTCTTTTGATTTATAAGGGATTTTGCCGATTTCGGCCTATTGGTTAAAAAATGA
GCTGATTTAACAAAAATTTAACGCGAATTTTAACAAACTATTAACGTTTACAATTTCAGGTGGCACTTTT
CGGGGAAATGTGCGCGGAACCCCTATTTGTTTATTTTTCTAAATACATTCAAATATGTATCCGCTCATGA
GACAATAACCCTGATAAATGCTTCAATACTATTGAAAAAGGAAGAGTATGAGTATTCAACATTTCCGTGT
CGCCCTTATTCCCTTTTTTGCGGCATTTTGCCTTCCTGTTTTTGCTCACCCAGAAACGCTGGTGAAAGTA
AAAGATGCTGAAGATCAGTTGGGTGCACGAGTGGGTTACATCGAACTGGATCTCAACAGCGGTAAGATCC
TTGAGAGTTTTCGCCCCGAAGAACGTTTTCCAATGATGAGCACTTTTAAAGTTCTGCTATGTGGCGCGGT
ATTATCCCGTATTGACGCCGGGCAAGAGCAACTCGGTCGCCGCATACACTATTCTCAGAATGACTTGGTT
GAGTACTCACCAGTCACAGAAAAGCATCTTACGGATGGCATGACAGTAAGAGAATTATGCAGTGCTGCCA
TAACCATGAGTGATAACACTGCGGCCAACTTACTTCTGACAACGATCGGAGGACCGAAGGAGCTAACCGC
TTTTTTGCACAACATGGGGGATCATGTAACTCGCCTTGATCGTTGGGAACCGGAGCTGAATGAAGCCATA
CCAAACGACGAGCGTGACACCACGATGCCTGTAGCAATGGCAACAACGTTGCGCAAACTATTAACTGGCG
AACTACTTACTCTAGCTTCCCGGCAACAATTAATAGACTGGATGGAGGCGGATAAAGTTGCAGGACCACT
TCTGCGCTCGGCCCTTCCGGCTGGCTGGTTTATTGCTGATAAATCTGGAGCCGGTGAGCGTGGGTCTCGC
GGTATCATTGCAGCACTGGGGCCAGATGGTAAGCCCTCCCGTATCGTAGTTATCTACACGACGGGGAGTC
AGGCAACTATGGATGAACGAAATAGACAGATCGCTGAGATAGGTGCCTCACTGATTAAGCATTGGTAACT
GTCAGACCAAGTTTACTCATATATACTTTAGATTGATTTAAAACTTCATTTTTAATTTAAAAGGATCTAG
GTGAAGATCCTTTTTGATAATCTCATGACCAAAATCCCTTAACGTGAGTTTTCGTTCCACTGAGCGTCAG
ACCCCGTAGAAAAGATCAAAGGATCTTCTTGAGATCCTTTTTTTCTGCGCGTAATCTGCTGCTTGCAAAC
AAAAAAACCACCGCTACCAGCGGTGGTTTGTTTGCCGGATCAAGAGCTACCAACTCTTTTTCCGAAGGTA
ACTGGCTTCAGCAGAGCGCAGATACCAAATACTGTTCTTCTAGTGTAGCCGTAGTTAGGCCACCACTTCA
AGAACTCTGTAGCACCGCCTACATACCTCGCTCTGCTAATCCTGTTACCAGTGGCTGCTGCCAGTGGCGA
TAAGTCGTGTCTTACCGGGTTGGACTCAAGACGATAGTTACCGGATAAGGCGCAGCGGTCGGGCTGAACG
GGGGGTTCGTGCACACAGCCCAGCTTGGAGCGAACGACCTACACCGAACTGAGATACCTACAGCGTGAGC
TATGAGAAAGCGCCACGCTTCCCGAAGGGAGAAAGGCGGACAGGTATCCGGTAAGCGGCAGGGTCGGAAC
AGGAGAGCGCACGAGGGAGCTTCCAGGGGGAAACGCCTGGTATCTTTATAGTCCTGTCGGGTTTCGCCAC
CTCTGACTTGAGCGTCGATTTTTGTGATGCTCGTCAGGGGGGCGGAGCCTATGGAAAAACGCCAGCAACG
CGGCCTTTTTACGGTTCCTGGCCTTTTGCTGGCCTTTTGCTCACATGTTCTTTCCTGCGTTATCCCCTGA
TTCTGTGGATAACCGTATTACCGCCTTTGAGTGAGCTGATACCGCTCGCCGCAGCCGAACGACCGAGCGC
AGCGAGTCAGTGAGCGAGGAAGCGGAAGAGCGCCTGATGCGGTATTTTCTCCTTACGCATCTGTGCGGTA
TTTCACACCGCATAGACCAGCCGCGTAACCTGGCAAAATCGGTTACGGTTGAGTAATAAATGGATGCCCT
GCGTAAGCGGGTGTGGGCGGACAATAAAGTCTTAAACTGAACAAAATAGATCTAAACTATGACAATAAAG
TCTTAAACTAGACAGAATAGTTGTAAACTGAAATCAGTCCAGTTATGCTGTGAAAAAGCATACTGGACTT
TTGTTATGGCTAAAGCAAACTCTTCATTTTCTGAAGTGCAAATTGCCCGTCGTATTAAAGAGGGGCGTGG
CCAAGGGCATGGTAAAGACTATATTCGCGGCGTTGTGACAATTTACCGAACAACTCCGCGGCCGGGAAGC
CGATCTCGGCTTGAACGAATTGTTAGGTGGCGGTACTTGGGTCGATATCAAAGTGCATCACTTCTTCCCG
TATGCCCAACTTTGTATAGAGAGCCACTGCGGGATCGTCACCGTAATCTGCTTGCACGTAGATCACATAA
GCACCAAGCGCGTTGGCCTCATGCTTGAGGAGATTGATGAGCGCGGTGGCAATGCCCTGCCTCCGGTGCT
CGCCGGAGACTGCGAGATCATAGATATAGATCTCACTACGCGGCTGCTCAAACTTGGGCAGAACGTAAGC
CGCGAGAGCGCCAACAACCGCTTCTTGGTCGAAGGCAGCAAGCGCGATGAATGTCTTACTACGGAGCAAG
TTCCCGAGGTAATCGGAGTCCGGCTGATGTTGGGAGTAGGTGGCTACGTCTCCGAACTCACGACCGAAAA
GATCAAGAGCAGCCCGCATGGATTTGACTTGGTCAGGGCCGAGCCTACATGTGCGAATGATGCCCATACT
TGAGCCACCTAACTTTGTTTTAGGGCGACTGCCCTGCTGCGTAACATCGTTGCTGCTCCATAACATCAAA
CATCGACCCACGGCGTAACGCGCTTGCTGCTTGGATGCCCGAGGCATAGACTGTACAAAAAAACAGTCAT
AACAAGCCATGAAAACCGCCACTGCGCCGTTACCACCGCTGCGTTCGGTCAAGGTTCTGGACCAGTTGCG
TGAGCGCATACGCTACTTGCATTACAGTTTACGAACCGAACAGGCTTATGTCAACTGGGTTCGTGCCTTC
ATCCGTTTCCACGGTGTGCGTCACCCGGCAACCTTGGGCAGCAGCGAAGTCGAGGCATTTCTGTCCTGGC
TGGCGAACGAGCGCAAGGTTTCGGTCTCCACGCATCGTCAGGCATTGGCGGCCTTGCTGTTCTTCTACGG
CAAGGTGCTGTGCACGGATCTGCCCTGGCTTCAGGAGATCGGAAGACCTCGGCCGTCGCGGCGCTTGCCG
GTGGTGCTGACCCCGGATGAAGTGGTTCGCATCCTCGGTTTTCTGGAAGGCGAGCATCGTTTGTTCGCCC
AGGACTCTAGCTATAGTTCTAGTGGTTGGCTACGTATACTCCGGACTATTAATAGATCATGGAGATAATT
AAAATGATAACCATCTCGCAAATAAATAAGTATTTTACTGTTTTCGTAACAGTTTTGTAATAAAAAAACC
TATAACTATTCCGGATTATTCATACCGTCCCACCATCGGGCGCGGATCCCGGTCCGATGGGTTCTTCTCA
CCATCACCATCACCATGAAAACCTGTACTTCCAATCCAATATTGGAAGTGGATAACGGATCCGAATTCGA
GCGCCGTCGACAAGCTTGCGGCCGCACTCGAGGCATGCGGTACCAAGCTTGTCGAGAAGTACTAGAGGAT
CATAATCAGCCATACCACATTTGTAGAGGTTTTACTTGCTTTAAAAAACCTCCCACACCTCCCCCTGAAC
CTGAAACATAAAATGAATGCAATTGTTGTTGTTAACTTGTTTATTGCAGCTTATAATGGTTACAAATAAA
GCAATAGCATCACAAATTTCACAAATAAAGCATTTTTTTCACTGCATTCTAGTTGTGGTTTGTCCAAACT
CATCAATGTATCTTATCATGTCTGGATCTGATCACTGCTTGAGCCTAGGAGATCCGAACCAGATAAGTGA
AATCTAGTTCCAAACTATTTTGTCATTTTTAATTTTCGTATTAGCTTACGACGCTACACCCAGTTCCCAT
CTATTTTGTCACTCTTCCCTAAATAATCCTTAAAAACTCCATTTCCACCCCTCCCAGTTCCCAACTATTT
TGTCCGCCCACAGCGGGGCATTTTTCTTCCTGTTATGTTTTTAATCAAACATCCTGCCAACTCCATGTGA
CAAACCGTCATCTTCGGCTACTTTTTCTCTGTCACAGAATGAAAATTTTTCTGTCATCTCTTCGTTATTA
ATGTTTGTAATTGACTGAATATCAACGCTTATTTGCAGCCTGAATGGCGAATGG
Features (pLannotate 1.2.2; 16 found; start..end, strand, type, name):
      2..456     +  rep_origin     f1 ori (sequence partly withheld): f1 bacteriophage origin of replication; arrow indicates direction of (+) strand synthesis
    483..587     +  promoter       AmpR promoter: bla
    588..1448    +  CDS            AmpR: β-lactamase; bla; confers resistance to ampicillin, carbenicillin, and related antibiotics
   1619..2207    +  rep_origin     ori: high-copy-number ColE1/pMB1/pBR322/pUC origin of replication
   2393..2444    -  misc_feature   bom (fragment): basis of mobility region from pBR322
   2512..2736    -  mobile_element Tn7R: mini-Tn7 element (right end of the Tn7 transposon) Tn7
   2803..3336    -  CDS            GmR: gentamycin acetyltransferase; aacC1; confers resistance to gentamycin
   3506..3534    -  promoter       Pc promoter: intI1 (promoter lies within the coding sequence); class 1 integron promoter
   3512..3859    -  CDS            YPR2_ECOLX (fragment): Protein predicted: Swiss-Prot protein existence level 4. From Escherichia coli.
   3886..3975    +  promoter       polyhedrin promoter: polh from Autographa californica; promoter for the baculovirus polyhedrin gene
   4039..4056    +  CDS            6xHis: 6xHis affinity tag
   4057..4073    +  CDS            TEV site (fragment): tobacco etch virus (TEV) protease recognition and cleavage site
   4178..4261    +  CDS            large T antigen (fragment): large T antigen from SV40 (simian virus 40)
   4284..4418    +  polyA_signal   SV40 poly(A) signal: SV40 polyadenylation signal
   4447..4612    -  mobile_element Tn7L: mini-Tn7 element (left end of the Tn7 transposon) Tn7
   4775..4791    +  CDS            lacZα (fragment): LacZα fragment of β-galactosidase; lacZ fragment
