[The description below was written by a language model from this plasmid's Addgene catalogue record and pLannotate feature annotations shown in this document.]
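Description:
pFastBac His6 TEV LIC cloning vector (4B) is an empty baculovirus donor (transfer) plasmid for insect-cell protein expression, built on the pFastBac backbone and adapted for ligation-independent cloning (LIC). In E. coli it is maintained at high copy from a ColE1/pUC-type origin and selected with ampicillin through the bla gene. An f1 origin is also present. The catalogue lists the backbone at about 4.8 kb, consistent with the 4,794 nt sequenced record.

The functional core is a mini-Tn7 element bounded by the Tn7R and Tn7L ends. Within it sit a gentamicin acetyltransferase gene driven by the integron Pc promoter and, in the opposite orientation, an expression cassette made up of the Autographa californica polyhedrin promoter, a 6xHis tag, a TEV protease recognition site, the LIC insertion site and an SV40 polyadenylation signal. In pFastBac-type systems the segment between the Tn7 ends is transposed into a baculovirus shuttle genome (bacmid) held in a suitable E. coli strain. Gentamicin resistance marks the transposed cassette, and the resulting recombinant bacmid is used to generate virus in insect cells, where the very late polyhedrin promoter drives strong expression.

No insert is present. An open reading frame cloned into the LIC site gains an N-terminal His6 tag for metal-affinity purification, which TEV protease can later remove. The LIC site is destroyed during cloning. According to the depositor, the vector shares its PCR primer overhangs with a wider series of LIC vectors, so a single amplified product can be placed into several expression contexts in parallel. The short large T antigen and lacZα fragments in the annotation appear to be backbone remnants rather than functional parts.
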