Addgene plasmid #30115: pFastBac His6 TEV LIC cloning vector (4B)
Purpose: (Empty Backbone)
Depositing lab: Scott Gradia. Depositing organization: University of California, Berkeley.
Backbone
  Vector backbone: pFastBac
  Backbone size (bp): 4812
  Vector type: Insect Expression
  Selectable markers: Gentamicin
Growth in bacteria
  Bacterial resistance: Ampicillin, 100 μg/mL
  Growth temperature: 37°C
  Growth strain: DH5alpha
  Copy number: High Copy
Gene/Insert
  Gene/Insert name: None
  Tag / fusion protein: His6-TEV (N terminal on backbone)
  Cloning method: Restriction Enzyme; 5′ cloning site LIC site (destroyed during cloning); 3′ cloning site LIC site (destroyed during cloning)
  Sequencing primers: 5′ LICBac F (5'gtggttggctacgtatactccgg); 3′ LICBac R (5'caggttcagggggaggtgtg)
Terms and licenses: Academic/Nonprofit Terms; Industry Terms: Not Available to Industry
Depositor comments: This plasmid is a LIC-adapted pFastBac vector. It uses the same PCR primer tags as with most of our other vectors, so one PCR product can be inserted into many different vectors at once. This vector will add a His6-TEV sequence to the N terminus of your protein. Add the following tags to your PCR primers: LicV1 Forward Tag TACTTCCAATCCAATGCA LicV1 Reverse Tag TTATCCACTTCCAATGTTATTA Linearize this plasmid with SspI and gel purify the product, then T4-treat with dGTP. For the PCR product, T4-treat with dCTP. For more information, please see our website: http://qb3.berkeley.edu/qb3/macrolab/
How to cite: pFastBac His6 TEV LIC cloning vector (4B) was a gift from Scott Gradia (Addgene plasmid # 30115 ; http://n2t.net/addgene:30115 ; RRID:Addgene_30115)
