>Addgene plasmid #30115 | pFastBac His6 TEV LIC cloning vector (4B) | addgene partial sequence | sequence record 35261 | 30115 with polyhedrin-fwd
CAGTTTTGTAATAAAAAAACCTATAACTATTCCGGATTATTCATACCGTCCCACCATCGGGCGCGGATCC
CGGTCCGATGGGTTCTTCTCACCATCACCATCACCATGAAAACCTGTACTTCCAATCCAATATTGGAAGT
GGATAACGGATCCGAATTCGAGCGCCGTCGACAAGCTTGCGGCCGCACTCGAGGCATGCGGTACCAAGCT
TGTCGAGAAGTACTAGAGGATCATAATCAGCCATACCACATTTGTAGAGGTTTTACTTGCTTTAAAAAAC
CTCCCACACCTCCCCCTGAACCTGAAACATAAAATGAATGCAATTGTTGTTGTTAACTTGTTTATTGCAG
CTTATAATGGTTACAAATAAAGCAATAGCATCACAAATTTCACAAATAAAGCATTTTTTTCACTGCATTC
TAGTTGTGGTTTGTCCAAACTCATCAATGTATCTTATCATGTCTGGATCTGATCACTGCTTGAGCCTAGG
AGATCCGAACCAGATAAGTGAAATCTAGTTCCAAACTATTTTGTCATTTTTAATTTTCGTATTAGCTTAC
GACGCTACACCCAGTTCCCATCTATTTTGTCACTCTTCCCTAAATAATCCTTAAAAACTCCATTTCCACC
CCTCCCAGTTCCCAACTATTTTGTCCGCCCACAGCGGGGCATTTTTCTTCCTGTTATGTTTTTAATCAAA
CATCCTGCCAACTCCATGTGACAAACCGTCATCTTCGGCTACTTTTTCTCTGTCACAGAATGAAAATTTT
TCTGTCATCTCTTCGTTATTAATGTTTGTAATTGACTGAATATCAACGCTTATTTGCAGCCTGAATGG
